>Addgene plasmid #55724 | pBacPAK p110b WT | addgene partial sequence | sequence record 93017 | Polyhedrin-F 5'-AAATGATAACCATCTCGC-3'
CGTACGTTTTGTATAAAAAAACCTATAAATACCATGGGTCATCATCATCACCATCACGGGTCGACCATGT
CCCCTATACTAGGTTATTGGAAAATTAAGGGCCTTGTGCAACCCACTCGACTTCTTTTGGAATATCTTGA
AGAAAAATATGAAGAGCATTTGTATGAGCGCGATGAAGGTGATAAATGGCGAAACAAAAAGTTTGAATTG
GGTTTGGAGTTTCCCAATCTTCCTTATTATATTGATGGTGATGTTAAATTAACACAGTCTATGGCCATCA
TACGTTATATAGCTGACAAGCACAACATGTTGGGTGGTTGTCCAAAAGAGCGTGCAGAGATTTCAATGCT
TGAAGGAGCGGTTTTGGATATTAGATACGGTGTTTCGAGAATTGCATATAGTAAAGACTTTGAAACTCTC
AAAGTTGATTTTCTTAGCAAGCTACCTGAAATGCTGAAAATGTTCGAAGATCGTTTATGTCATAAAACAT
ATTTAAATGGTGATCATGTAACCCATCCTGACTTCATGTTGTATGACGCTCTTGATGTTGTTTTATACAT
GGACCCAATGTGCCTGGATGCGTTCCCAAAATTAGTTTGTTTTAAAAAACGTATTGAAGCTATCCCACAA
ATTGATAAGTACTTGAAATCCAGCAAGTATATAGCATGGCCTTTGCAGGGCTGGCAAGCCACGTTTGGTG
GTGGCGACCATCCTCCAAAATCGGATCTGGAAGTTCTGTTCCAGGGGCCCCTAAGCTTGGATCCCTGCAG
GCCTCGAGTTCCTCCTGCTATGGCAGACAACCTTGACATCTGGGCAGTGGACTCACAGATTGCATCCGAT
GGCGCCATATCCGTCGATTTCCTTCTGCCCACCGGGATTTATATCCAGTTGGAAGTACCTCGGGAAGCTA
CCATTTCTTATATTAAACAGATGTTATGGAAGCAAGTTCACAACTACCCGATGTTTAACCTCCTCATGGA
CAT
