>Addgene plasmid #55724 | pBacPAK p110b WT | addgene partial sequence | sequence record 93065 | Bac2 5'-ACAACGCACAGAATCTAGCG-3'
GGACATTAATTAGCGGCCGCCCGGGAATTCGAGCTCGGTACCAGATCTCTAGGACCTGTAGTCTTTCCGT
ACTGTGTGAGCCATCCAGTTCACTTTAGTAGTCCAGCTTTCCCTGAGGGCCTCGTCAAACTTCTGCTTGA
ACTGCTTCAGTGCTTCCTCCTCGCTCTTCCCTAAGGCAAGCGAGTCCTTAAGATACTGTATATCTTTGAC
CGATGTGAGCTCAGGCAGCCCTGCAGTCAACATCAGGGCAAACAGGGTGATGAAGAGATTCCCATGCCGC
CGTAAAATCAGATACGCATCTTCACAGCACTGGCGGAATCTGCCAAATTTTTCAGTGTTTCCCGTTTTTC
CTTGTTGAATGACATGAATGAAGTCATAAGTAAGAATAAAAGGTACTCGCTCCCTTTTAATGCCAAATTT
AGATTTGAAATTTCCAAGAATATGCCCAAAATCTATGTGGAAGAGCTGGCCGGTTTTCTTCACCATGATG
TTGTCACTGTGCCTGTCACCAATGCCGAGGACATAAGAGGCTACACAGTAGCCAGCACAGGACAAGGTAA
ACTCCTCAATCGCTCGGTCCAGGTCATCCCCAGAGTTGTACTCCTTGAGCCAGTTCAGGAGTGCGTCTTT
GTTGAAGGCTGCCGTGGCAGCCACGTTACTACTGTTCAGCTGAATGTCAGCGATTGTCTCAGAGGTGCTC
ACAACCTCAATGAGGCCAGAGCGATCTCCTGTTGCTAAGCAGCCATAGGGGAGCATCCGCAGGTCCAAGC
CAGCTTCTTTCCAAAGCAGATCCATCAGGCGCAACATCTGCAGCGTCAGCATGTCCTGCCGCAAATCGTC
ACCATTTTTAAAGATCACTCCAACCGAGTCCTCTCCAAAGGCTCTGCTGCTGTAGACCAGCCACAGGGGG
CTTCATCTTGGAGTCCATGTATTTGCACTTTTCAACATAGAGCTCTGA
