>Addgene plasmid #55724 | pBacPAK p110b WT | addgene partial sequence | sequence record 93066 | Bac2 5'-ACAACGCACAGAATCTAGCG-3'
GGACATTAATTAGCGGCCGCCCGGGAATTCGAGCTCGGTACCAGATCTCTAGGACCTGTAGTCTTTCCGT
ACTGTGTGAGCCATCCAGTTCACTTTAGTAGTCCAGCTTTCCCTGAGGGCCTCGTCAAACTTCTGCTTGA
ACTGCTTCAGTGCTTCCTCCTCGCTCTTCCCTAAGGCAAGCGAGTCCTTAAGATACTGTATATCTTTGAC
CGATGTGAGCTCAGGCAGCCCTGCAGTCAACATCAGGGCAAACAGGGTGATGAAGAGATTCCCATGCCGC
CGTAAAATCAGATACGCATCTTCACAGCACTGGCGGAATCTGCCAAATTTTTCAGTGTTTCCCGTTTTTC
CTTGTTGAATGACATGAATGAAGTCATAAGTAAGAATAAAAGGTACTCGCTCCCTTTTAATGCCAAATTT
AGATTTGAAATTTCCAAGAATATGCCCAAAATCTATGTGGAAGAGCTGGCCGGTTTTCTTCACCATGATG
TTGTCACTGTGCCTGTCACCAATGCCGAGGACATAAGAGGCTACACAGTAGCCAGCACAGGACAAGGTAA
ACTCCTCAATCGCTCGGTCCAGGTCATCCCCAGAGTTGTACTCCTTGAGCCAGTTCAGGAGTGCGTCTTT
GTTGAAGGCTGCCGTGGCAGCCACGTTACTACTGTTCAGCTGAATGTCAGCGATTGTCTCAGAGGTGCTC
ACAACCTCAATGAGGCCAGAGCGATCTCCTGTTGCTAAGCAGCCATAGGGGAGCATCCGCAGGTCCAAGC
CAGCTTCTTTCCAAAGCAGATCCATCAGGCGCAACATCTGCAGCGTCAGCATGTCCTGCCGCAAATCGTC
ACCATTTTTAAAGATCACTCCAACCGAGTCCTCTCCAAAGGCTCTGCTGCTGTAGACCAGCCACAGGGGC
TTCATCTTGGAGTCCATGTATTTGCACTTTTCAACATAGAGCTCTGA
