[The description below was written by a language model from this plasmid's Addgene catalogue record.]
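Description:
pBacPAK p110b WT is a baculovirus transfer plasmid built on the Clontech pBacPAK backbone (about 5.5 kb without insert), in a His3-GST derivative of that vector. It is propagated in E. coli as a high-copy plasmid under ampicillin selection. As a transfer vector, it is not itself infectious. Plasmids of this type are normally combined with baculoviral DNA in insect cells, so that the expression cassette recombines into the viral genome and yields recombinant virus for protein production. The record includes no feature table, so the origin of replication, flanking viral homology regions and polyadenylation elements are not itemised.

The insert is wild-type mouse p110 beta, the catalytic subunit of a class I phosphoinositide 3-kinase, cloned between XhoI and BglII sites that both remain intact. Expression is driven by the polyhedrin promoter, a very strong, very late baculoviral promoter commonly used for high-level expression in infected insect cells. The protein carries an N-terminal His3-GST tag, which allows affinity capture. According to the depositor's comments, the GST portion can be removed with rhinovirus 3C protease to release p110 beta.

The plasmid belongs to a set that also covers p110 alpha and RAS-binding-domain double mutants ("RBD DM") of both isoforms, for which this wild-type construct serves as the counterpart. The associated work addresses how RAS and RHO family GTPases directly regulate distinct PI3K isoforms, which suggests the construct was made to supply recombinant p110 beta for biochemical studies, although the record does not detail specific assays.
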