Addgene plasmid #55724: pBacPAK p110b WT
Purpose: His3 GST tagged WT p110 beta
Depositing lab: Julian Downward. Depositing organization: Cancer Research UK. Publication: RAS and RHO families of GTPases directly regulate distinct phosphoinositide 3-kinase isoforms. Fritsch R, de Krijger I, Fritsch K, George R, Reason B, Kumar MS, Diefenbacher M, Stamp G, Downward J. Cell. 2013 May 23;153(5):1050-63. doi: 10.1016/j.cell.2013.04.031. PubMed 23706742.
Backbone
  Vector backbone: pBacPAK
  Backbone manufacturer: Clontech
  Backbone size w/o insert (bp): 5500
Growth in bacteria
  Bacterial resistance: Ampicillin, 100 μg/mL
  Growth temperature: 37°C
  Growth strain: DH5alpha
  Copy number: High Copy
Gene/Insert
  Gene/Insert name: p110 beta (alt names: PI3K; p110b)
  Species: M. musculus (mouse)
  Promoter: polyhedrin promoter
  Tag / fusion protein: His3 GST (N terminal on insert)
  Cloning method: Restriction Enzyme; 5′ cloning site XhoI (not destroyed); 3′ cloning site BglII (not destroyed)
  Sequencing primers: 5′ Polyhedrin forward
Terms and licenses: Academic/Nonprofit Terms; Industry Terms: Not Available to Industry
Depositor comments: murine p110α and p110β constructs (wild type and RBD DM) subcloned into pBacPAK-His3-GST (from protein purification facility). So these constructs encode GST-tagged p110, which can be cleaved of using rhinovirus 3C protease
How to cite: pBacPAK p110b WT was a gift from Julian Downward (Addgene plasmid # 55724 ; http://n2t.net/addgene:55724 ; RRID:Addgene_55724)
